Addgene plasmid #171745: pαH-S-GSAS-D614G-Y453F
Purpose: Mammalian expression of SARS-CoV-2 Spike protein S-GSAS-D614G-Y453F variant
Depositing lab: Priyamvada Acharya. Depositing organization: Duke University. Publication: Effect of natural mutations of SARS-CoV-2 on spike structure, conformation, and antigenicity. Gobeil SM, Janowska K, McDowell S, Mansouri K, Parks R, Stalls V, Kopp MF, Manne K, Li D, Wiehe K, Saunders KO, Edwards RJ, Korber B, Haynes BF, Henderson R, Acharya P. Science. 2021 Jun 24. pii: science.abi6226. doi: 10.1126/science.abi6226. PubMed 34168071.
Backbone
  Vector backbone: pαH
  Backbone size w/o insert (bp): 4746
  Vector type: Mammalian Expression
Growth in bacteria
  Bacterial resistance: Ampicillin, 100 μg/mL
  Growth temperature: 37°C
  Growth strain: DH5alpha
  Copy number: High Copy
Gene/Insert
  Gene/Insert name: Spike (S-GSAS-D614G-Y453F variant)
  Species: Severe acute respiratory syndrome coronavirus 2
  Insert size (bp): 3624
  Mutation: Ectodomain (AAs 1-1208); 682-685 (furin site = RRAR) replaced with GSAS; D614G mutation; Y453F
  Entrez Gene: S (a.k.a. GU280_gp02, spike glycoprotein)
  Tag / fusion protein: HRV3C cleavage site, 8X His tag, 2X Strep-Tag II (C terminal on backbone)
  Cloning method: Gibson Cloning
  Sequencing primers: 5′ n/a
Resource information
  A portion of this plasmid was derived from a plasmid made by: Jason McLellan
Terms and licenses: Academic/Nonprofit Terms; Industry Terms: Not Available to Industry
Depositor comments: Please visit https://www.biorxiv.org/content/10.1101/2021.03.11.435037v2 for bioRxiv preprint.
How to cite: pαH-S-GSAS-D614G-Y453F was a gift from Priyamvada Acharya (Addgene plasmid # 171745 ; http://n2t.net/addgene:171745 ; RRID:Addgene_171745)
