[The description below was written by a language model from this plasmid's Addgene catalogue record and pLannotate feature annotations shown in this document.]
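Description:
pαH-S-GSAS-D614G-Y453F is a mammalian expression plasmid built on the pαH backbone for producing a soluble, engineered SARS-CoV-2 spike ectodomain. It is maintained in E. coli as a high-copy plasmid through a ColE1/pUC-type origin and selected with ampicillin via the β-lactamase (AmpR) gene and its own promoter. The annotated sequence is about 8.4 kb, consistent with the stated backbone plus insert. Remnants of the lac promoter/operator region and a lacI fragment are backbone leftovers with no evident role in expression.

Expression is driven by a CAG-type arrangement: the human CMV immediate-early enhancer, the chicken β-actin promoter and a chimeric β-actin/β-globin intron, which together give strong constitutive transcription in mammalian cells. Transcripts are terminated by the rabbit β-globin polyadenylation signal. The short globin "CDS" hits flanking the insert are most likely untranslated β-globin-derived sequences of this cassette rather than real coding regions.

The insert of roughly 3.6 kb encodes spike residues 1–1208, lacking the transmembrane and cytoplasmic regions. The furin cleavage site RRAR (682–685) is replaced with GSAS to prevent S1/S2 processing, and the protein carries the D614G substitution plus the receptor-binding-domain change Y453F. According to the record, the backbone supplies a C-terminal HRV 3C protease site, an 8×His tag and a tandem Strep-Tag II for affinity purification and optional tag removal. The automated annotation picked up only one Strep-Tag II, and it leaves about 200 bp between the spike coding region and that tag unannotated.

The construct is intended for recombinant production of this variant spike, and the associated study examined how natural mutations affect spike structure, conformation and antigenicity.
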