Features (pLannotate 1.2.2; 15 found; start..end, strand, type, name):
      5..384     +  enhancer       CMV enhancer: human cytomegalovirus immediate early enhancer
    386..661     +  promoter       chicken β-actin promoter: No description available
    662..1678    +  intron         chimeric intron: chimera between introns from chicken β-actin and rabbit β-globin
   1676..1753    +  CDS            HBBC_AMMLE (fragment): Experimental evidence at protein level: Swiss-Prot protein existence level 1. Involved in oxygen transport from the lung to the various peripheral tissues. From Ammotragus lervia (Barbary sheep) (Antilope lervia).
   1766..5389    +  CDS            S (fragment): SPIKE_SARS2 - Experimental evidence at protein level: Swiss-Prot protein existence level 1. [Spike glycoprotein]: May down-regulate host tetherin (BST2) by lysosomal degradation, thereby counteracting its antiviral activity. From Severe acute respiratory syndrome coronavirus 2 (2019-nCoV) (SARS-CoV-2).
   5606..5629    +  CDS            Strep-Tag II: peptide that binds Strep-Tactin®, an engineered form of streptavidin
   5651..5725    +  CDS            HBB (fragment): HBB_PONPY - Experimental evidence at transcript level: Swiss-Prot protein existence level 2. Involved in oxygen transport from the lung to the various peripheral tissues. From Pongo pygmaeus (Bornean orangutan).
   5796..5851    +  polyA_signal   β-globin poly(A) signal: rabbit β-globin polyadenylation signal (Gil and Proudfoot, 1987)
   6236..6252    -  protein_bind   lac operator: The lac repressor binds to the lac operator to inhibit transcription in E. coli. This inhibition can be relieved by adding lactose or isopropyl-β-D-thiogalactopyranoside (IPTG). lac repressor encoded by lacI
   6260..6290    -  promoter       lac promoter: promoter for the E. coli lac operon
   6305..6326    -  protein_bind   CAP binding site: CAP binding activates transcription in the presence of cAMP. E. coli catabolite activator protein
   6342..6443    -  CDS            lacI (fragment): LACI_ECOLI - Experimental evidence at protein level: Swiss-Prot protein existence level 1. Repressor of the lactose operon. Binds allolactose as an inducer. From Escherichia coli (strain K12).
   6626..7214    -  rep_origin     ori: high-copy-number ColE1/pMB1/pBR322/pUC origin of replication
   7385..8245    -  CDS            AmpR: β-lactamase; bla; confers resistance to ampicillin, carbenicillin, and related antibiotics
   8246..8350    -  promoter       AmpR promoter: bla
>Addgene plasmid #171745 | pαH-S-GSAS-D614G-Y453F | addgene full sequence | sequence record 337717 | Addgene Partial NGS Result
GGTCGACATTGATTATTGACTAGTTATTAATAGTAATCAATTACGGGGTCATTAGTTCATAGCCCATATA
TGGAGTTCCGCGTTACATAACTTACGGTAAATGGCCCGCCTGGCTGACCGCCCAACGACCCCCGCCCATT
GACGTCAATAATGACGTATGTTCCCATAGTAACGCCAATAGGGACTTTCCATTGACGTCAATGGGTGGAG
TATTTACGGTAAACTGCCCACTTGGCAGTACATCAAGTGTATCATATGCCAAGTACGCCCCCTATTGACG
TCAATGACGGTAAATGGCCCGCCTGGCATTATGCCCAGTACATGACCTTATGGGACTTTCCTACTTGGCA
GTACATCTACGTATTAGTCATCGCTATTACCATGGTCGAGGTGAGCCCCACGTTCTGCTTCACTCTCCCC
ATCTCCCCCCCCTCCCCACCCCCAATTTTGTATTTATTTATTTTTTAATTATTTTGTGCAGCGATGGGGG
CGGGGGGGGGGGGGGSGCGCGCCRGGSGGGGSGGGGSGGGGSGRGGGGSGGGGSGGGGSGAGGCGGAGAG
GTGCGGCGGCAGCCAATCAGAGCGGCGCGCTCCGAAAGTTTCCTTTTATGGCGAGGCGGCGGCGGCGGCG
GCCCTATAAAAAGCGAAGCGCGCGGCGGGCGGGAGTCGCTGCGCGCTGCCTTCGCCCCGTGCCCCGCTCC
GCCGCCGCCTCGCGCCGCCCGCCCCGGCTCTGACTGACCGCGTTACTCCCACAGGTGAGCGGGCGGGACG
GCCCTTCTCCTCCGGGCTGTAATTAGCGCTTGGTTTAATGACGGCTTGTTTCTTTTCTGTGGCTGCGTGA
AAGCCTTGAGGGGCTCCGGGAGGGCCCTTTGTGCGGGGGGAGCGGCTCGGGGGGTGCGTGCGTGTGTGTG
TGCGTGGGGAGCGCCGCGTGCGGCTCCGCGCTGCCCGGCGGCTGTGAGCGCTGCGGGCGCGGCGCGGGGC
TTTGTGCGCTCCGCAGTGTGCGCGAGGGGAGCGCGGCCGGGGGCGGTGCCCCGCGGTGCGGGGGGGGCTG
CGAGGGGAACAAAGGCTGCGTGCGGGGTGTGTGCGTGGGGGGGTGAGCAGGGGGTGTGGGCGCGTCGGTC
GGGCTGCAACCCCCCCTGCACCCCCCTCCCCGAGTTGCTGAGCACGGCCCGGCTTCGGGTGCGGGGCTCC
GTACGGGGCGTGGCGCGGGGCTCGCCGTGCCGGGCGGGGGGTGGCGGCAGGTGGGGGTGCCGGGCGGGGC
GGGGCCGCCTCGGGCCGGGGAGGGCTCGGGGGAGGGGCGCGGCGGCCCCCGGAGCGCCGGCGGCTGTCGA
GGCGCGGCGAGCCGCAGCCATTGCCTTTTATGGTAATCGTGCGAGAGGGCGCAGGGACTTCCTTTGTCCC
AAATCTGTGCGGAGCCGAAATCTGGGAGGCGCCGCCGCACCCCCTCTAGCGGGCGCGGGGCGAAGCGGTG
CGGCGCCGGCAGGAAGGAAATGGGCGGGGAGGGCCTTCGTGCGTCGCCGCGCCGCCGTCCCCTTCTCCCT
CTCCAGCCTCGGGGCTGTCCGCGGGGGGACGGCTGCCTTCGGGGGGGACGGGGCAGGGCGGGGTTCGGCT
TCTGGCGTGTGACCGGCGGCTCTAGCGCCTCTGCTAACCATGTTCATGCCTTCTTCTTTTTCCTACAGCT
CCTGGGCAACGTGCTGGTTGTTGTGCTGTCTCATCATTTTGGCAAAGAATTGCGGCCGTCTCAGGCCGAG
TTCGGTACCGCCACCATGTTCGTGTTCCTGGTGCTCCTGCCTCTGGTGAGCAGCCAGTGCGTGAACCTGA
CCACCCGAACCCAGCTCCCACCAGCCTACACCAACAGCTTTACACGGGGCGTGTACTACCCTGACAAGGT
GTTCAGATCTAGCGTCCTGCACAGCACTCAGGACCTCTTCCTGCCGTTCTTCAGCAACGTGACATGGTTC
CACGCCATCCACGTGAGCGGCACAAACGGAACCAAGCGGTTTGATAACCCCGTCCTGCCATTCAATGATG
GAGTTTACTTCGCCAGTACCGAGAAGAGTAACATCATCCGGGGCTGGATCTTCGGCACCACCCTGGATAG
CAAAACACAGAGCCTCCTGATCGTGAACAATGCCACGAACGTCGTGATCAAGGTGTGCGAGTTCCAGTTT
TGCAATGATCCTTTCCTGGGTGTGTACTACCACAAGAACAACAAGAGCTGGATGGAAAGCGAGTTCAGAG
TCTACAGCAGCGCCAACAACTGCACATTCGAGTACGTCTCTCAGCCTTTTCTGATGGACCTTGAGGGGAA
ACAAGGCAACTTCAAGAACCTGAGAGAATTCGTGTTCAAGAACATCGACGGCTACTTCAAAATCTACTCC
AAGCACACACCCATCAACCTGGTCCGGGACCTCCCTCAGGGCTTCAGCGCCCTGGAACCCCTGGTCGACC
TGCCCATAGGCATCAACATAACGCGGTTCCAAACCCTGCTGGCCCTGCATAGATCCTACCTGACTCCTGG
CGACAGCAGCAGCGGATGGACCGCCGGAGCTGCAGCCTACTATGTGGGCTACCTGCAACCTAGAACCTTC
CTGCTGAAGTACAACGAGAACGGCACAATCACAGACGCCGTCGACTGCGCCCTGGACCCTCTCTCTGAGA
CAAAGTGCACCCTGAAGTCCTTCACCGTGGAAAAGGGCATCTACCAGACCAGCAACTTCCGGGTGCAGCC
TACAGAGAGCATCGTGCGATTTCCAAACATTACCAACCTCTGCCCCTTCGGCGAGGTGTTTAACGCCACA
AGATTTGCCTCCGTTTACGCCTGGAATAGAAAGAGAATCAGCAATTGTGTGGCCGACTACTCCGTGCTGT
ATAACAGCGCCTCTTTCAGCACCTTCAAGTGCTACGGCGTTTCCCCAACAAAGCTGAATGACCTGTGCTT
CACCAACGTGTACGCCGACTCCTTCGTAATTAGAGGCGATGAGGTGCGGCAGATCGCACCAGGCCAGACC
GGTAAGATCGCTGACTACAACTATAAGCTGCCTGATGATTTTACAGGCTGCGTGATCGCCTGGAACTCTA
ACAACCTGGATAGCAAGGTGGGCGGCAACTACAACTACCTGTTCCGGCTGTTTCGCAAGTCTAACCTGAA
ACCTTTCGAGAGAGACATCTCCACAGAGATCTACCAGGCCGGTTCTACACCTTGTAACGGGGTGGAAGGC
TTCAACTGTTACTTCCCTCTGCAAAGCTACGGCTTCCAGCCTACCAATGGAGTCGGCTACCAGCCATACC
GGGTGGTCGTGCTGTCCTTCGAGTTACTCCACGCCCCCGCCACCGTCTGCGGTCCTAAGAAGTCCACCAA
TCTGGTTAAGAACAAATGCGTGAACTTCAACTTCAACGGCCTGACCGGGACTGGCGTGCTGACCGAAAGC
AACAAAAAGTTCCTCCCCTTCCAGCAGTTCGGCCGTGATATCGCTGACACCACAGATGCCGTCAGAGATC
CACAGACCCTGGAAATCCTGGATATTACACCCTGCTCCTTCGGAGGAGTTTCTGTGATCACCCCCGGGAC
CAATACCAGCAACCAGGTGGCTGTGCTGTACCAAGGTGTTAACTGCACCGAGGTTCCTGTGGCCATCCAC
GCCGATCAGCTGACACCTACTTGGAGAGTGTACTCCACTGGCTCCAATGTGTTCCAGACCAGGGCCGGAT
GTCTGATCGGCGCCGAGCACGTGAATAACAGTTACGAGTGCGACATCCCTATCGGCGCCGGCATCTGTGC
CAGCTACCAGACCCAGACAAACAGCCCTGGGTCTGCTTCCTCTGTAGCTAGCCAGAGCATCATCGCCTAC
ACCATGAGCCTGGGCGCAGAGAACAGCGTGGCCTATTCCAACAACTCTATCGCCATTCCCACCAACTTTA
CAATTAGCGTCACAACAGAGATCCTGCCCGTGAGCATGACCAAGACCAGCGTGGACTGTACAATGTACAT
CTGTGGCGACAGCACTGAATGCAGCAACCTGCTGCTGCAATACGGCTCCTTTTGCACCCAACTGAACCGG
GCGCTGACCGGAATCGCCGTGGAACAGGACAAAAATACCCAGGAGGTGTTCGCCCAAGTGAAGCAGATCT
ACAAGACCCCACCTATCAAGGACTTCGGCGGCTTTAACTTTAGCCAGATTCTCCCTGATCCTTCTAAGCC
TAGCAAGCGGAGCTTTATCGAGGATCTGCTGTTCAACAAGGTCACCCTGGCCGATGCCGGCTTTATCAAA
CAGTATGGCGATTGCCTGGGCGACATAGCCGCCAGAGATCTGATCTGCGCCCAGAAATTCAACGGCCTGA
CAGTTCTCCCACCTCTGCTGACCGACGAGATGATCGCTCAGTACACCTCTGCCCTGCTGGCTGGCACCAT
CACATCTGGGTGGACATTTGGCGCCGGCGCCGCCCTGCAGATCCCCTTTGCCATGCAGATGGCCTATAGA
TTCAACGGAATCGGCGTGACCCAGAACGTGCTGTATGAAAACCAGAAGCTGATCGCTAACCAGTTCAATT
CTGCCATCGGCAAGATCCAGGACTCCCTCTCCTCTACCGCCAGCGCCCTGGGCAAACTGCAGGACGTGGT
GAATCAGAACGCCCAAGCCCTGAACACCCTGGTGAAGCAGCTCAGCAGCAATTTTGGCGCCATCAGCTCT
GTGCTGAACGATATCCTGTCTAGACTGGACAAGGTGGAAGCCGAAGTCCAGATCGATAGACTGATCACAG
GCAGACTGCAGTCCCTGCAAACCTACGTGACCCAACAGCTGATCAGGGCCGCTGAAATAAGAGCCAGCGC
CAATCTCGCCGCTACCAAGATGTCCGAGTGTGTGCTGGGACAGTCTAAACGCGTTGACTTCTGCGGCAAA
GGCTATCACCTGATGAGCTTCCCCCAGAGCGCGCCGCACGGCGTGGTGTTCCTGCATGTGACATACGTGC
CTGCCCAAGAGAAGAATTTCACAACCGCCCCTGCCATCTGCCACGACGGCAAGGCCCACTTCCCAAGAGA
GGGCGTTTTCGTTTCCAATGGCACACACTGGTTCGTGACACAAAGAAACTTCTACGAACCCCAGATTATC
ACCACCGACAACACCTTCGTGAGTGGCAATTGTGACGTGGTCATCGGAATCGTGAACAACACAGTGTACG
ACCCTCTGCAACCTGAGCTGGACTCTTTTAAGGAAGAGCTGGACAAGTACTTTAAAAACCACACCAGCCC
CGATGTGGACCTGGGCGACATCAGTGGCATTAACGCCAGCGTGGTGAACATCCAAAAGGAAATCGACAGA
CTGAACGAGGTGGCCAAGAACCTGAACGAGTCCCTGATCGACCTGCAGGAGCTCGGCAAATACGAGCAGG
GATCCGGATACATCCCCGAGGCCCCCAGAGATGGCCAGGCCTACGTGCGGAAGGACGGCGAGTGGGTACT
GCTGAGCACATTCCTGGGCAGATCCCTGGAGGTGCTGTTCCAGGGCCCAGGCCATCACCACCATCACCAC
CATCATAGCGCCTGGTCCCACCCCCAGTTCGAGAAGGGCGGCGGTAGTGGAGGGGGCGGATCTGGCGGCT
CAGCTTGGAGCCACCCCCAGTTCGAAAAGTGATAATGACTCGAGCGATAATTCACTCCTCAGGTGCAGGC
TGCCTATCAGAAGGTGGTGGCTGGTGTGGCCAATGCCCTGGCTCACAAATACCACTGAGATCTTTTTCCC
TCTGCCAAAAATTATGGGGACATCATGAAGCCCCTTGAGCATCTGACTTCTGGCTAATAAAGGAAATTTA
TTTTCATTGCAATAGTGTGTTGGAATTTTTTGTGTCTCTCACTCGGAAGGACATATGGGAGGGCAAATCA
TTTAAAACATCAGAATGAGTATTTGGTTTAGAGTTTGGCAACATATGCCCATATGCTGGCTGCCATGAAC
AAAGGTTGGCTATAAAGAGGTCATCAGTATATGAAACAGCCCCCTGCTGTCCATTCCTTATTCCATAGAA
AAGCCTTGACTTGAGGTTAGATTTTTTTTATATTTTGTTTTGTGTTATTTTTTTCTTTAACATCCCTAAA
ATTTTCCTTACATGTTTTACTAGCCAGATTTTTCCTCCTCTCCTGACTACTCCCAGTCATAGCTGTCCCT
CTTCTCTTATGGAGATCCCTCGACCTGCAGCCCAAGCTTGGCGTAATCATGGTCATAGCTGTTTCCTGTG
TGAAATTGTTATCCGCTCACAATTCCACACAACATACGAGCCGGAAGCATAAAGTGTAAAGCCTGGGGTG
CCTAATGAGTGAGCTAACTCACATTAATTGCGTTGCGCTCACTGCCCGCTTTCCAGTCGGGAAACCTGTC
GTGCCAGCGGATCGATCCGCTGCATTAATGAATCGGCCAACGCGCGGGGAGAGGCGGTTTGCGTATTGGG
CGCTCTTCCGCTTCCTCGCTCACTGACTCGCTGCGCTCGGTCGTTCGGCTGCGGCGAGCGGTATCAGCTC
ACTCAAAGGCGGTAATACGGTTATCCACAGAATCAGGGGATAACGCAGGAAAGAACATGTGAGCAAAAGG
CCAGCAAAAGGCCAGGAACCGTAAAAAGGCCGCGTTGCTGGCGTTTTTCCATAGGCTCCGCCCCCCTGAC
GAGCATCACAAAAATCGACGCTCAAGTCAGAGGTGGCGAAACCCGACAGGACTATAAAGATACCAGGCGT
TTCCCCCTGGAAGCTCCCTCGTGCGCTCTCCTGTTCCGACCCTGCCGCTTACCGGATACCTGTCCGCCTT
TCTCCCTTCGGGAAGCGTGGCGCTTTCTCATAGCTCACGCTGTAGGTATCTCAGTTCGGTGTAGGTCGTT
CGCTCCAAGCTGGGCTGTGTGCACGAACCCCCCGTTCAGCCCGACCGCTGCGCCTTATCCGGTAACTATC
GTCTTGAGTCCAACCCGGTAAGACACGACTTATCGCCACTGGCAGCAGCCACTGGTAACAGGATTAGCAG
AGCGAGGTATGTAGGCGGTGCTACAGAGTTCTTGAAGTGGTGGCCTAACTACGGCTACACTAGAAGAACA
GTATTTGGTATCTGCGCTCTGCTGAAGCCAGTTACCTTCGGAAAAAGAGTTGGTAGCTCTTGATCCGGCA
AACAAACCACCGCTGGTAGCGGTGGTTTTTTTGTTTGCAAGCAGCAGATTACGCGCAGAAAAAAAGGATC
TCAAGAAGATCCTTTGATCTTTTCTACGGGGTCTGACGCTCAGTGGAACGAAAACTCACGTTAAGGGATT
TTGGTCATGAGATTATCAAAAAGGATCTTCACCTAGATCCTTTTAAATTAAAAATGAAGTTTTAAATCAA
TCTAAAGTATATATGAGTAAACTTGGTCTGACAGTTACCAATGCTTAATCAGTGAGGCACCTATCTCAGC
GATCTGTCTATTTCGTTCATCCATAGTTGCCTGACTCCCCGTCGTGTAGATAACTACGATACGGGAGGGC
TTACCATCTGGCCCCAGTGCTGCAATGATACCGCGAGACCCACGCTCACCGGCTCCAGATTTATCAGCAA
TAAACCAGCCAGCCGGAAGGGCCGAGCGCAGAAGTGGTCCTGCAACTTTATCCGCCTCCATCCAGTCTAT
TAATTGTTGCCGGGAAGCTAGAGTAAGTAGTTCGCCAGTTAATAGTTTGCGCAACGTTGTTGCCATTGCT
ACAGGCATCGTGGTGTCACGCTCGTCGTTTGGTATGGCTTCATTCAGCTCCGGTTCCCAACGATCAAGGC
GAGTTACATGATCCCCCATGTTGTGCAAAAAAGCGGTTAGCTCCTTCGGTCCTCCGATCGTTGTCAGAAG
TAAGTTGGCCGCAGTGTTATCACTCATGGTTATGGCAGCACTGCATAATTCTCTTACTGTCATGCCATCC
GTAAGATGCTTTTCTGTGACTGGTGAGTACTCAACCAAGTCATTCTGAGAATAGTGTATGCGGCGACCGA
GTTGCTCTTGCCCGGCGTCAATACGGGATAATACCGCGCCACATAGCAGAACTTTAAAAGTGCTCATCAT
TGGAAAACGTTCTTCGGGGCGAAAACTCTCAAGGATCTTACCGCTGTTGAGATCCAGTTCGATGTAACCC
ACTCGTGCACCCAACTGATCTTCAGCATCTTTTACTTTCACCAGCGTTTCTGGGTGAGCAAAAACAGGAA
GGCAAAATGCCGCAAAAAAGGGAATAAGGGCGACACGGAAATGTTGAATACTCATACTCTTCCTTTTTCA
ATATTATTGAAGCATTTATCAGGGTTATTGTCTCATGAGCGGATACATATTTGAATGTATTTAGAAAAAT
AAACAAATAGGGGTTCCGCGCACATTTCCCCGAAAAGTGCCACCTG
